Addgene plasmid #1728: pTiger
Purpose: (Empty Backbone) This is a 3rd generation lentiviral transfer vector (highest titer) from Nolan lab's FELIX vector system
Depositing lab: Garry Nolan. Depositing organization: Stanford University.
Backbone
  Vector backbone: pTiger
  Backbone manufacturer: Nolan Lab
  Backbone size (bp): 7164
  Vector type: Lentiviral
Growth in bacteria
  Bacterial resistance: Ampicillin, 100 μg/mL
  Growth temperature: 37°C
  Growth strain: DH5alpha
  Copy number: Unknown
Gene/Insert
  Gene/Insert name: None
  Cloning method: Restriction Enzyme
  Sequencing primers: 5′ n/a; 3′ M13 reverse primer
Terms and licenses: Academic/Nonprofit Terms; Industry Terms: Not Available to Industry
Depositor comments: This is a transfer vector (highest titer) from Nolan lab's FELIX vector system. The FELIX vector system consists of three plasmids - structural, envelope, and transfer vector - which are cotransfected into 293T cells to produce virus. The structural construct makes Gag-Pol and Rev (some variants also make Vif and A). Any envelope construct can be used for pseudotyping - VSV-G tends to give the highest efficiency and broadest host range. The transfer vector contains the viral LTRs and packaging signal. Any expression cassette (promoter and gene of interest) can be cloned into the vector. Inserts can be up to 8.5kB. Please note that the AvrII site is not unique, as suggested by the plasmid map and full sequence information.
How to cite: pTiger was a gift from Garry Nolan (Addgene plasmid # 1728 ; http://n2t.net/addgene:1728 ; RRID:Addgene_1728)
