[The description below was written by a language model from this plasmid's Addgene catalogue record and pLannotate feature annotations shown in this document.]
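Description:
pTiger is an empty lentiviral transfer vector from the FELIX vector system, described by the depositor as the highest-titer, third-generation transfer plasmid of that set. The viral fragments detected in the sequence (parts of gag, pol, env and rev) match feline immunodeficiency virus, so the system appears to be FIV-based. One short annotation calling a truncated HIV-1 5' LTR is only about 30 nt long, sits directly after a CMV promoter, and may be a spurious hit. The plasmid is propagated in E. coli through a high-copy ColE1/pUC-type origin with ampicillin selection (AmpR). Remnants of lac regulatory elements, pUC/pBluescript polylinkers, an f1 origin fragment and pBR322-derived sequences reflect its cloning history. The catalogued backbone size (7,164 bp) differs slightly from the sequenced record (7,362 nt).

According to the depositor, the transfer vector supplies the viral LTRs and packaging signal, although the annotation does not explicitly mark FIV LTRs. A CMV enhancer/promoter upstream of the gag fragment is consistent with CMV-driven transcription of the vector genome in producer cells. The retained gag portion probably contributes to packaging, and the env fragment is where a Rev-responsive element would be expected. A second CMV enhancer/promoter lies further downstream, flanked by T7 promoters, and a WPRE is present to enhance transcript stability and expression.

No gene of interest is included: users clone in an expression cassette by restriction digestion, with inserts of up to about 8.5 kb. The depositor cautions that the AvrII site is not unique, despite what the map suggests. Virus is made by cotransfecting 293T cells with pTiger, a structural plasmid providing Gag-Pol and Rev, and an envelope plasmid. VSV-G is noted as giving the highest efficiency and broadest host range.
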