Features (pLannotate 1.2.2; 25 found; start..end, strand, type, name):
    403..991     +  misc_feature   WPRE: woodchuck hepatitis virus posttranscriptional regulatory element
    992..1021    +  misc_feature   MCS (fragment): pBluescript multiple cloning site
   1024..1083    +  CDS            rev (fragment): REV_FIVSD - Experimental evidence at transcript level: Swiss-Prot protein existence level 2. Escorts unspliced or incompletely spliced viral pre-mRNAs (late transcripts) out of the nucleus of infected cells. These pre- mRNAs carry a recognition sequence called Rev responsive element (RRE) located in the env gene, that is not present in fully spliced viral mRNAs (early transcripts). This function is essential since most viral proteins are translated from unspliced or partially spliced pre-mRNAs which cannot exit the nucleus by the pathway used by fully processed cellular mRNAs (By similarity).
   1272..1289    +  misc_feature   MCS (fragment): pUC18/19 multiple cloning site
   1326..1342    -  protein_bind   lac operator: The lac repressor binds to the lac operator to inhibit transcription in E. coli. This inhibition can be relieved by adding lactose or isopropyl-β-D-thiogalactopyranoside (IPTG). lac repressor encoded by lacI
   1350..1380    -  promoter       lac promoter: promoter for the E. coli lac operon
   1395..1416    -  protein_bind   CAP binding site: CAP binding activates transcription in the presence of cAMP. E. coli catabolite activator protein
   1429..1521    -  CDS            lacI (fragment): lac repressor; lacI; The lac repressor binds to the lac operator to inhibit transcription in E. coli. This inhibition can be relieved by adding lactose or isopropyl-β-D-thiogalactopyranoside (IPTG).
   1704..2292    -  rep_origin     ori: high-copy-number ColE1/pMB1/pBR322/pUC origin of replication
   2463..3323    -  CDS            AmpR: β-lactamase; bla; confers resistance to ampicillin, carbenicillin, and related antibiotics
   3324..3428    -  promoter       AmpR promoter: bla
   3523..3558    +  CDS            rop (fragment): Rop protein, which maintains plasmids at low copy number; rop
   3660..3709    +  misc_feature   bom (fragment): basis of mobility region from pBR322
   3710..4039    -  rep_origin     f1 ori (fragment) (sequence partly withheld): f1 bacteriophage origin of replication; arrow indicates direction of (+) strand synthesis
   4036..4185    +  rep_origin     ori (fragment) (sequence partly withheld): high-copy-number ColE1/pMB1/pBR322/pUC origin of replication
   4398..4775    +  enhancer       CMV enhancer: human cytomegalovirus immediate early enhancer
   4777..4976    +  promoter       CMV promoter: human cytomegalovirus (CMV) immediate early promoter
   5406..5657    +  CDS            gag (fragment): GAG_FIVPE - Experimental evidence at protein level: Swiss-Prot protein existence level 1. Nucleocapsid protein p13 encapsulates and protects viral dimeric unspliced (genomic) RNA. Binds these RNAs through its zinc fingers (By similarity). From Feline immunodeficiency virus (isolate Petaluma) (FIV).
   5657..5944    +  CDS            pol (fragment): POL_FIVPE - Experimental evidence at protein level: Swiss-Prot protein existence level 1. During replicative cycle of retroviruses, the reverse- transcribed viral DNA is integrated into the host chromosome by the viral integrase enzyme. RNase H activity is associated with the reverse transcriptase. From Feline immunodeficiency virus (isolate Petaluma) (FIV).
   6039..6057    +  promoter       T7 promoter: promoter for bacteriophage T7 RNA polymerase
   6103..6482    +  enhancer       CMV enhancer: human cytomegalovirus immediate early enhancer
   6483..6686    +  promoter       CMV promoter: human cytomegalovirus (CMV) immediate early promoter
   6682..6715    +  LTR            5' LTR (truncated) (fragment): truncated 5' long terminal repeat (LTR) from HIV-1
   6731..6749    +  promoter       T7 promoter: promoter for bacteriophage T7 RNA polymerase
   7037..220     +  CDS            env (fragment) (across the origin): ENV_FIVPE - Protein inferred from homology: Swiss-Prot protein existence level 3. The transmembrane protein (TM) acts as a class I viral fusion protein. Under the current model, the protein has at least 3 conformational states: pre-fusion native state, pre-hairpin intermediate state, and post-fusion hairpin state. During viral and target cell membrane fusion, the coiled coil regions (heptad repeats) assume a trimer-of-hairpins structure, positioning the fusion peptide in close proximity to the C-terminal region of the ectodomain. The formation of this structure appears to drive apposition and
>Addgene plasmid #1728 | pTiger | addgene full sequence | sequence record 105963 | Addgene pilot full sequence
TTTAAAGGGACTATTGGGAGGTATCTTGGGAATAGGATTAGGAGTGTTATTATTGATTTTATGTTTACCT
ACATTGGTTGATTGTATAAGAAATTGTATCCACAAGATACTAGGATACACAGTAATTGCAATGCCTGAAG
TAGAAGGAGAAGAAATACAACCACAAATGGAATTGAGGAGAAATGGTAGGCAATGTGGCATGTCTGAAAA
AGAGGAGGAATGATGAAGTATCTCAGACTTATTTTATAAGGGAGATACTGTGCTGAGTTCTTCCCTTTGA
GGAAGGTATGTCATATGAATCCATTTCGAATCAAATCAAACTAATAAAGTATGTATTGTAAGGTAAAAGG
AAAAGACAAAGAAGAAGAAGAAAGAAGAAAGCCTTCAATCAAGCTTATCGATAATCAACCTCTGGATTAC
AAAATTTGTGAAAGATTGACTGGTATTCTTAACTATGTTGCTCCTTTTACGCTATGTGGATACGCTGCTT
TAATGCCTTTGTATCATGCTATTGCTTCCCGTATGGCTTTCATTTTCTCCTCCTTGTATAAATCCTGGTT
GCTGTCTCTTTATGAGGAGTTGTGGCCCGTTGTCAGGCAACGTGGCGTGGTGTGCACTGTGTTTGCTGAC
GCAACCCCCACTGGTTGGGGCATTGCCACCACCTGTCAGCTCCTTTCCGGGACTTTCGCTTTCCCCCTCC
CTATTGCCACGGCGGAACTCATCGCCGCCTGCCTTGCCCGCTGCTGGACAGGGGCTCGGCTGTTGGGCAC
TGACAATTCCGTGGTGTTGTCGGGGAAATCATCGTCCTTTCCTTGGCTGCTCGCCTGTGTTGCCACCTGG
ATTCTGCGCGGGACGTCCTTCTGCTACGTCCCTTCGGCCCTCAATCCAGCGGACCTTCCTTCCCGCGGCC
TGCTGCCGGCTCTGCGGCCTCTTCCGCGTCTTCGCCTTCGCCCTCAGACGAGTCGGATCTCCCTTTGGGC
CGCCTCCCCGCATCGATACCGTCGACCTCGAGGGGGGGCCCCTGAAGATGAACCTCCTAAAAAAGAAAAA
AGGGTGGACTGGGATGAGTATTGGAACCCTGAAGGCCTGATTGATCAGCTCCTAGGTAACCAGTGCTTTG
TGAAACTTCGAGGAGTCTCTTTGTTGAGGACTTTTGAGTTCTCCCTTGAGGCTCCCACAGATACAATAAA
TATTTGAGATTGAACCCTGTCGAGTATCTGTGTAATCTTTTTTACCTGTGAGGTCTCGGAATCCGGGCCG
AGAACTTCGCACTGCAGGCATGCAAGCTTGGCGTAATCATGGTCATAGCTGTTTCCTGTGTGAAATTGTT
ATCCGCTCACAATTCCACACAACATACGAGCCGGAAGCATAAAGTGTAAAGCCTGGGGTGCCTAATGAGT
GAGCTAACTCACATTAATTGCGTTGCGCTCACTGCCCGCTTTCCAGTCGGGAAACCTGTCGTGCCAGCTG
CATTAATGAATCGGCCAACGCGCGGGGAGAGGCGGTTTGCGTATTGGGCGCTCTTCCGCTTCCTCGCTCA
CTGACTCGCTGCGCTCGGTCGTTCGGCTGCGGCGAGCGGTATCAGCTCACTCAAAGGCGGTAATACGGTT
ATCCACAGAATCAGGGGATAACGCAGGAAAGAACATGTGAGCAAAAGGCCAGCAAAAGGCCAGGAACCGT
AAAAAGGCCGCGTTGCTGGCGTTTTTCCATAGGCTCCGCCCCCCTGACGAGCATCACAAAAATCGACGCT
CAAGTCAGAGGTGGCGAAACCCGACAGGACTATAAAGATACCAGGCGTTTCCCCCTGGAAGCTCCCTCGT
GCGCTCTCCTGTTCCGACCCTGCCGCTTACCGGATACCTGTCCGCCTTTCTCCCTTCGGGAAGCGTGGCG
CTTTCTCATAGCTCACGCTGTAGGTATCTCAGTTCGGTGTAGGTCGTTCGCTCCAAGCTGGGCTGTGTGC
ACGAACCCCCCGTTCAGCCCGACCGCTGCGCCTTATCCGGTAACTATCGTCTTGAGTCCAACCCGGTAAG
ACACGACTTATCGCCACTGGCAGCAGCCACTGGTAACAGGATTAGCAGAGCGAGGTATGTAGGCGGTGCT
ACAGAGTTCTTGAAGTGGTGGCCTAACTACGGCTACACTAGAAGAACAGTATTTGGTATCTGCGCTCTGC
TGAAGCCAGTTACCTTCGGAAAAAGAGTTGGTAGCTCTTGATCCGGCAAACAAACCACCGCTGGTAGCGG
TGGTTTTTTTGTTTGCAAGCAGCAGATTACGCGCAGAAAAAAAGGATCTCAAGAAGATCCTTTGATCTTT
TCTACGGGGTCTGACGCTCAGTGGAACGAAAACTCACGTTAAGGGATTTTGGTCATGAGATTATCAAAAA
GGATCTTCACCTAGATCCTTTTAAATTAAAAATGAAGTTTTAAATCAATCTAAAGTATATATGAGTAAAC
TTGGTCTGACAGTTACCAATGCTTAATCAGTGAGGCACCTATCTCAGCGATCTGTCTATTTCGTTCATCC
ATAGTTGCCTGACTCCCCGTCGTGTAGATAACTACGATACGGGAGGGCTTACCATCTGGCCCCAGTGCTG
CAATGATACCGCGAGACCCACGCTCACCGGCTCCAGATTTATCAGCAATAAACCAGCCAGCCGGAAGGGC
CGAGCGCAGAAGTGGTCCTGCAACTTTATCCGCCTCCATCCAGTCTATTAATTGTTGCCGGGAAGCTAGA
GTAAGTAGTTCGCCAGTTAATAGTTTGCGCAACGTTGTTGCCATTGCTACAGGCATCGTGGTGTCACGCT
CGTCGTTTGGTATGGCTTCATTCAGCTCCGGTTCCCAACGATCAAGGCGAGTTACATGATCCCCCATGTT
GTGCAAAAAAGCGGTTAGCTCCTTCGGTCCTCCGATCGTTGTCAGAAGTAAGTTGGCCGCAGTGTTATCA
CTCATGGTTATGGCAGCACTGCATAATTCTCTTACTGTCATGCCATCCGTAAGATGCTTTTCTGTGACTG
GTGAGTACTCAACCAAGTCATTCTGAGAATAGTGTATGCGGCGACCGAGTTGCTCTTGCCCGGCGTCAAT
ACGGGATAATACCGCGCCACATAGCAGAACTTTAAAAGTGCTCATCATTGGAAAACGTTCTTCGGGGCGA
AAACTCTCAAGGATCTTACCGCTGTTGAGATCCAGTTCGATGTAACCCACTCGTGCACCCAACTGATCTT
CAGCATCTTTTACTTTCACCAGCGTTTCTGGGTGAGCAAAAACAGGAAGGCAAAATGCCGCAAAAAAGGG
AATAAGGGCGACACGGAAATGTTGAATACTCATACTCTTCCTTTTTCAATATTATTGAAGCATTTATCAG
GGTTATTGTCTCATGAGCGGATACATATTTGAATGTATTTAGAAAAATAAACAAATAGGGGTTCCGCGCA
CATTTCCCCGAAAAGTGCCACCTGACGTCTAAGAAACCATTATTATCATGACATTAACCTATAAAAATAG
GCGTATCACGAGGCCCTTTCGTCTCGCGCGTTTCGGTGATGACGGTGAAAACCTCTGACACATGCAGCTC
CCGGAGACGGTCACAGCTTGTCTGTAAGCGGATGCCGGGAGCAGACAAGCCCGTCAGGGCGCGTCAGCGG
GTGTTGGCGGGTGTCGGGGCTGGCTTAACTATGCGGCATCAGAGCAGATTGTACTGAGAGTGCACCATAA
AATTGTAAACGTTAATATTTTGTTAAAATTCGCGTTAAATTTTTGTTAAATCAGCTCATTTTTTAACCAA
TAGACCGAAATCGGCAAAATCCCTTATAAATCAAAAGAATAGCCCGAGATAGAGT
[37 nt withheld, positions 3836-3872]
AAAGAACGTGGACTCCAACGTCAAAGG
[140 nt withheld, positions 3900-4039]
TAAGCGGCAGGGTCGGAACAGGAGAGCGCACGAGGGAGCTTCCAGGGGGAAACGCCTGGTATCTTTATAG
TCCTGTCGGGTTTCGCCACCTCTGACTTGAGCGTCGATTTTTGTGATGCTCGTCAGGGGGGCGGAGCCTA
TGGAAAAACGCCAGCAACGCGGCCTTTTTACGGTTCCTGGCCTTTTGCTGGCCTTTTGCTCACATGGCTC
GACAGATCTTCAATATTGGCCATTAGCCATATTATTCATTGGTTATATAGCATAAATCAATATTGGCTAT
TGGCCATTGCATACGTTGTATCTATATCATAATATGTACATTTATATTGGCTCATGTCCAATATGACCGC
CATGTTGGCATTGATTATTGACTAGTTATTAATAGTAATCAATTACGGGGTCATTAGTTCATAGCCCATA
TATGGAGTTCCGCGTTACATAACTTACGGTAAATGGCCCGCCTGGCTGACCGCCCAACGACCCCCGCCCA
TTGACGTCAATAATGACGTATGTTCCCATAGTAACGCCAATAGGGACTTTCCATTGACGTCAATGGGTGG
AGTATTTACGGTAAACTGCCCACTTGGCAGTACATCAAGTGTATCATATGCCAAGTCCGCCCCCTATTGA
CGTCAATGACGGTAAATGGCCCGCCTGGCATTATGCCCAGTACATGACCTTACGGGACTTTCCTACTTGG
CAGTACATCTACGTATTAGTCATCGCTATTACCATGGTGATGCGGTTTTGGCAGTACACCAATGGGCGTG
GATAGCGGTTTGACTCACGGGGATTTCCAAGTCTCCACCCCATTGACGTCAATGGGAGTTTGTTTTGGCA
CCAAAATCAACGGGACTTTCCAAAATGTCGTAATAACCCCGCCCCGTTGACGCAAATGGGCGGTAGGCGT
GTACGGTGGGAGGTCTATATAAGCAGAGCTCTGTGAAACTTCGAGGAGTCTCTTTGTTGAGGACTTTTGA
GTTCTCCCTTGAGGCTCCCACAGATACAATAAATATTTGAGATTGAACCCTGTCGAGTATCTGTGTAATC
TTTTTTACCTGTGAGGTCTCGGAATCCGGGCCGAGAACTTCGCAGTTGGCGCCCGAACAGGGACTTGATT
GAGAGTGATTGAGGAAGTGAAGCTAGAGCAATAGAAAGCTGTTAAGCAGAACTCCTGCTGACCTAAATAG
GGAAGCAGTAGCAGACGCTGCTAACAGTGAGTATCTCTAGTGAAGCAGACTCGAGCTCATAATCAAGTCA
TTGTTTAAAGGCCCAGATAAATTACATCTGGTGACTCTTCGCGGACCTTCAAGCCAGGAGATTCGCCGAG
GGACAGTCAACAAGGTAGGAGAGATTCTACAGCAACATGGGGAATGGACAGGGGCGAGATTGGAAAATGG
CCATTAAGAGATGTAGTAATGTTGCTGTAGGAGTAGGGGGGAAGAGTAAAAAATTTGGAGAAGGGAATTT
CAGATGGGCCATTAGAATGGCTAATGTATCTACAGGACGAGAACCTGGTGATATACCAGAGACTTTAGAT
CAACTAAGGTTGGTTATTTGCGATTTACAAGAAAGAAGAGAAAAATTTGGATCTAGCAAAGAAATTGATA
TGGCAATTACTTAAGGACTGAATTTAATTTACCTAAGATGGTAGCAGAAGAGATAAGACGAAAATGCCCA
GTATGCAGAATCAGAGGAGAACAAGTGGGAGGACAATTGAAAATAGGGCCTGGTATCTGGCAAATGGATT
GCACACACTTTGATGGCAAAATAATTCTTGTGGGTAACTCCTTCCATCTTTTGATTTTTAAAATTTGGTC
CATTATCTGTTTGTAATTCAGTAACATTATGAGCACTCAACAATTGTAAAACAGCTTTAACTGTACAGTC
AGCAGTTTCTTGAGAAATTATTTGTGCCCATATATATCCTGATTCCACATGTAAATTGTGACATTAAAAG
TCTTTGCGGTAGCAGGACTTTTAAATATGACGGCGCGCGTAATACGACTCACTATAGGGCGAATTGGGTA
CCGGGCCCGATGTACGGGCCAGATATACGCGTTGACATTGATTATTGACTAGTTATTAATAGTAATCAAT
TACGGGGTCATTAGTTCATAGCCCATATATGGAGTTCCGCGTTACATAACTTACGGTAAATGGCCCGCCT
GGCTGACCGCCCAACGACCCCCGCCCATTGACGTCAATAATGACGTATGTTCCCATAGTAACGCCAATAG
GGACTTTCCATTGACGTCAATGGGTGGAGTATTTACGGTAAACTGCCCACTTGGCAGTACATCAAGTGTA
TCATATGCCAAGTACGCCCCCTATTGACGTCAATGACGGTAAATGGCCCGCCTGGCATTATGCCCAGTAC
ATGACCTTATGGGACTTTCCTACTTGGCAGTACATCTACGTATTAGTCATCGCTATTACCATGGTGATGC
GGTTTTGGCAGTACATCAATGGGCGTGGATAGCGGTTTGACTCACGGGGATTTCCAAGTCTCCACCCCAT
TGACGTCAATGGGAGTTTGTTTTGGCACCAAAATCAACGGGACTTTCCAAAATGTCGTAACAACTCCGCC
CCATTGACGCAAATGGGCGGTAGGCGTGTACGGTGGGAGGTCTATATAAGCAGAGCTCTCTGGCTAACTA
GAGAACCCACTGCTTACTGGCTTATCGAAATTAATACGACTCACTATAGGGAGACCCAAGCTGGCTAGCG
TTTAAACTTAAGCTTGGTACCGAGCTCGGATCCACTAGTCCAGTGTGGTGGAATTCTGCAGATATCCAGC
ACAGTGGCGGCCGCCAGTGTGATGGATATCTGCAGAATTCAGGCCTAGGAGGATAGGAGGGATGGCCCCT
TATGAATTATTAGCACAACAAGAATCCTTAAGAATACAAGATTATTTTTCTGCAATACCACAAAAATTGC
ACGTGCCTGAATTCCAGCACACTGGCGGCCGCTCGAGTCTAGCGCGCCTAATAGAAGCTAGTAATAGGAT
TAAAAGTAGAAGCTATGGAAAAATTTTTATATACAGCTTTCGCTATGCAAGAATTAGGATGTAATCAAAA
TCAATTCTTCTGCAAAATCCCTCTTGAGTTGTGGACAAGGTATAATATGACTATAAATCAAACAATATGG
AATCATGGAAATATAACTTTGGGGGAATGGTATAACCAAACAAAAGATTTACAACAAAAGTTTTATGAAA
TAATAATGGACATAGAACAAAATAATGTACAAGGGAAAACAGGGATACAACAATTACAAAAGTGGGAAGA
TTGGGTAAGATGGATAGGAAATATTCCACAATA
