>Addgene plasmid #1728 | pTiger | addgene partial sequence | sequence record 16878 | 1728 with M13 Reverse
GGCCCGGATTCCGAGACCTCACAGGTAAAAAAGATTACACAGATACTCGACAGGGTTCAATCTCAAATAT
TTATTGTATCTGTGGGAGCCTCAAGGGAGAACTCAAAAGTCCTCAACAAAGAGACTCCTCGAAGTTTCAC
AAAGCACTGGTTACCTAGGAGCTGATCAATCAGGCCTTCAGGGTTCCAATACTCATCCCAGTCCACCCTT
TTTTCTTTTTTAGGAGGTTCATCTTCAGGGGCCCCCCCTCGAGGTCGACGGTATCGATGCGGGGAGGCGG
CCCAAAGGGAGATCCGACTCGTCTGAGGGCGAAGGCGAAGACGCGGAAGAGGCCGCAGAGCCGGCAGCAG
GCCGCGGGAAGGAAGGTCCGCTGGATTGAGGGCCGAAGGGACGTAGCAGAAGGACGTCCCGCGCAGAATC
CAGGTGGCAACACAGGCGAGCAGCCAAGGAAAGGACGATGATTTCCCCGACAACACCACGGAATTGTCAG
TGCCCAACAGCCGAGCCCCTGTCCAGCAGCGGGCAAGGCAGGCGGCGATGAGTTCCGCCGTGGCAATAGG
GAGGGGGAAAGCGAAAGTCCCGGAAAGGAGCTGACAGGTGGTGGCAATGCCCCAACCAGTGGGGGTTGCG
TCAGCAAACACAGTGCACACCACGCCACGTTGCCTGACAACGGGCCACAACTCCTCATAAAGAGACAGCA
ACCAGGATTTATACAAGGAGGAGAANATGAAAGCCATACGGGAAGCAATAGCATGATACANAGGCATTAA
AGCAGCGTATCCACATAGCGTAAAAGGAGCAACATAGTTAAGAATACCAGTCAATCTTTCACAAATTTTG
TAATCC
